>Addgene plasmid #212437 | pTwist-SARS-CoV-2 Spike-deltaC18 L452R (CGT) T478K (AAA) | addgene full sequence | sequence record 432774 | Addgene NGS Result
ATGTTTGTGTTCCTCGTTCTCCTGCCCCTCGTTTCTTCCCAATGCGTGAACCTCACAACTAGAACGCAGC
TCCCACCCGCTTACACGAACTCTTTTACTCGTGGAGTATACTATCCCGATAAAGTCTTTAGGTCCAGTGT
CCTTCATTCTACTCAAGACCTTTTCCTGCCATTCTTCTCAAATGTCACCTGGTTCCATGCTATCCACGTT
TCTGGCACCAACGGAACTAAACGATTTGATAATCCCGTCTTGCCATTTAACGATGGCGTATACTTTGCCT
CAACGGAGAAGTCCAACATTATCCGGGGATGGATATTTGGCACCACCCTGGACTCCAAGACACAGTCTCT
CCTCATTGTGAACAACGCCACCAATGTCGTCATCAAAGTCTGTGAATTTCAATTTTGTAACGATCCCTTT
CTCGGGGTTTATTATCATAAGAATAACAAGTCTTGGATGGAGTCAGAGTTCCGCGTTTACAGTTCCGCTA
ACAACTGTACTTTTGAGTACGTTTCCCAACCATTTCTCATGGATCTTGAAGGGAAGCAAGGCAACTTCAA
GAATCTCCGCGAATTTGTGTTTAAGAATATAGACGGCTACTTCAAAATTTATAGCAAGCATACCCCGATA
AATCTGGTTCGGGATCTCCCTCAAGGCTTCTCCGCGTTGGAACCCCTCGTGGACTTGCCGATTGGCATCA
ACATCACCCGGTTCCAAACCCTTCTTGCCCTTCATCGAAGCTACCTCACGCCTGGCGACAGTAGTAGTGG
TTGGACAGCGGGCGCAGCAGCCTACTATGTGGGATATTTGCAACCACGCACCTTTCTTCTCAAATATAAC
GAAAACGGAACAATTACCGATGCCGTAGACTGTGCCCTCGATCCCCTGTCCGAAACTAAATGCACACTCA
AGTCCTTCACAGTTGAGAAAGGCATATACCAAACCAGTAACTTCCGC
[654 nt withheld, positions 958-1611]
TGTGTGAACTTCAACTTTAATGGGCTCACCGGAACAGGGGTGCTGACAGAATCAAACAAGAAATTTCTCC
CTTTTCAACAATTTGGTAGAGACATTGCCGATACCACAGATGCCGTCCGCGATCCGCAAACACTGGAAAT
CCTCGATATAACACCCTGTAGCTTCGGCGGGGTCAGCGTGATAACTCCCGGAACGAACACATCCAACCAA
GTGGCTGTCCTGTATCAAGATGTCAACTGTACCGAAGTCCCTGTGGCGATACACGCCGACCAACTGACAC
CCACCTGGAGAGTCTACTCAACAGGTTCCAATGTCTTTCAAACTAGAGCGGGTTGTCTCATTGGCGCTGA
GCATGTCAATAATTCATACGAATGTGATATTCCTATTGGGGCAGGAATCTGTGCGTCTTATCAAACTCAA
ACGAACTCACCACGGCGCGCTCGCTCAGTAGCCAGCCAGTCCATAATCGCCTATACCATGAGTCTCGGGG
CTGAGAACTCCGTGGCTTATTCAAACAATTCCATCGCAATCCCAACTAACTTTACCATTAGCGTTACCAC
GGAAATCTTGCCCGTCAGCATGACTAAGACGAGCGTAGACTGTACGATGTATATCTGTGGGGATTCCACC
GAGTGTAGCAACCTCTTGCTTCAATACGGGTCTTTCTGTACTCAACTCAACCGAGCATTGACCGGAATTG
CGGTCGAACAAGACAAGAATACCCAAGAGGTGTTCGCACAAGTAAAGCAAATATACAAAACGCCGCCAAT
CAAAGATTTTGGCGGGTTTAATTTTAGCCAAATACTGCCAGACCCATCTAAGCCTTCAAAACGCAGCTTT
ATCGAGGATCTGCTGTTCAACAAAGTTACGTTGGCTGACGCGGGTTTCATTAAGCAGTATGGGGATTGTT
TGGGAGACATTGCGGCCCGCGACCTTATCTGTGCTCAAAAATTCAATGGGTTGACAGTTCTGCCCCCTCT
GCTCACTGATGAGATGATTGCACAGTATACATCAGCATTGTTGGCAGGAACCATTACATCCGGCTGGACT
TTTGGCGCGGGTGCGGCCCTTCAAATACCTTTCGCTATGCAAATGGCTTACAGATTCAATGGGATTGGTG
TCACGCAAAATGTATTGTATGAAAATCAGAAGCTGATCGCTAATCAATTTAACAGCGCGATTGGCAAGAT
CCAAGATTCACTGTCAAGCACAGCGTCCGCCCTCGGCAAACTCCAAGATGTTGTGAATCAAAACGCCCAG
GCCCTGAATACCCTCGTGAAGCAACTGAGTTCTAACTTCGGCGCAATCTCCAGCGTCCTCAACGACATAT
TGTCCAGACTTGATAAGGTGGAAGCCGAGGTGCAAATTGATCGGCTCATCACAGGCAGGCTCCAGTCACT
CCAAACTTATGTGACACAACAGTTGATCCGGGCTGCTGAGATACGAGCAAGCGCCAACCTGGCCGCCACT
AAAATGTCAGAGTGCGTGCTCGGGCAGTCCAAACGGGTTGACTTTTGTGGCAAGGGCTATCACTTGATGT
CCTTCCCCCAATCCGCCCCACATGGAGTGGTCTTTCTCCACGTCACTTATGTCCCTGCTCAAGAGAAGAA
CTTTACGACAGCTCCAGCAATCTGTCACGATGGCAAAGCGCACTTTCCCAGGGAAGGCGTTTTCGTCAGT
AATGGCACGCATTGGTTTGTGACCCAAAGGAATTTCTATGAACCCCAAATCATAACCACTGACAATACAT
TTGTCTCAGGCAACTGTGATGTGGTCATTGGGATCGTGAACAACACGGTATATGATCCCCTGCAACCCGA
GTTGGATAGCTTCAAAGAGGAATTGGATAAATACTTTAAGAATCATACTTCACCCGATGTTGATCTCGGG
GACATATCAGGAATAAATGCAAGTGTCGTCAACATTCAGAAAGAGATTGATCGCCTTAATGAGGTCGCCA
AGAACTTGAATGAATCTTTGATCGACTTGCAAGAACTGGGCAAATACGAACAATATATTAAATGGCCCTG
GTACATTTGGTTGGGCTTTATCGCCGGACTTATAGCTATCGTTATGGTCACAATTATGTTGTGCTGTATG
ACTAGCTGTTGTTCCTGCTTGAAAGGATGTTGCAGTTGCGGATCTTGTTGTAAATAAAGGATCCTCTAGA
AGTTGTCTCCTCCTGCACTGACTGACTGATACAATCGATTTCTGGATCCGCAGGCCTAATCAACCTCTGG
ATTACAAAATTTGTGAAAGATTGACTGGTATTCTTAACTATGTTGCTCCTTTTACGCTATGTGGATACGC
TGCTTTAATGCCTTTGTATCATGCTATTGCTTCCCGTATGGCTTTCATTTTCTCCTCCTTGTATAAATCC
TGGTTGCTGTCTCTTTATGAGGAGTTGTGGCCCGTTGTCAGGCAACGTGGCGTGGTGTGCACTGTGTTTG
CTGACGCAACCCCCACTGGTTGGGGCATTGCCACCACCTGTCAGCTCCTTTCCGGGACTTTCGCTTTCCC
CCTCCCTATTGCCACGGCGGAACTCATCGCCGCCTGCCTTGCCCGCTGCTGGACAGGGGCTCGGCTGTTG
GGCACTGACAATTCCGTGGTGTTGTCGGGGAAGCTGACGTCCTTTCCATGGCTGCTCGCCTGTGTTGCCA
CCTGGATTCTGCGCGGGACGTCCTTCTGCTACGTCCCTTCGGCCCTCAATCCAGCGGACCTTCCTTCCCG
CGGCCTGCTGCCGGCTCTGCGGCCTCTTCCGCGTCTTCGCCTTCGCCCTCAGACGAGTCGGATCTCCCTT
TGGGCCGCCTCCCCGCCTGTCTAGCTTGACTGACTGAGATACAGCGTACCTTCAGCTCACAGACATGATA
AGATACATTGATGAGTTTGGACAAACCACAACTAGAATGCAGTGAAAAAAATGCTTTATTTGTGAAATTT
GTGATGCTATTGCTTTATTTGTAACCATTATAAGCTGCAATAAACAAGTTAACAACAACAATTGCATTCA
TTTTATGTTTCAGGTTCAGGGGGAGGTGTGGGAGGTTTTTTAAAGCAAGTAAAACCTCTACAAATGTGGT
ATTGGCCCATCTCTATCGGTATCGTAGCATAACCCCTTGGGGCCTCTAAACGGGTCTTGAGGGGTTTTTT
GTGCCCCTCGGGCCGGATTGCTATCTACCGGCATTGGCGCAGAAAAAAATGCCTGATGCGACGCTGCGCG
TCTTATACTCCCACATATGCCAGATTCAGCAACGGATACGGCTTCCCCAACTTGCCCACTTCCATACGTG
TCCTCCTTACCAGAAATTTATCCTTAAGGTCGTCAGCTATCCTGCAGGCGATCTCTCGATTTCGATCAAG
ACATTCCTTTAATGGTCTTTTCTGGACACCACTAGGGGTCAGAAGTAGTTCATCAAACTTTCTTCCCTCC
CTAATCTCATTGGTTACCTTGGGCTATCGAAACTTAATTAAGCGATCTGCATCTCAATTAGTCAGCAACC
ATAGTCCCGCCCCTAACTCCGCCCATCCCGCCCCTAACTCCGCCCAGTTCCGCCCATTCTCCGCCCCATC
GCTGACTAATTTTTTTTATTTATGCAGAGGCCGAGGCCGCCTCGGCCTCTGAGCTATTCCAGAAGTAGTG
AGGAGGCTTTTTTGGAGGCCTAGGCTTTTGCAAAGGAGGTAGCCAACATGATTGAACAAGATGGATTGCA
CGCAGGTTCTCCCGCCGCTTGGGTGGAGAGGCTATTCGGCTATGACTGGGCACAACAGACAATCGGCTGC
TCTGATGCCGCCGTGTTCCGGCTGTCAGCGCAGGGGCGCCCGGTTCTTTTTGTCAAGACCGACCTGTCCG
GTGCCCTGAATGAACTCCAGGACGAGGCAGCGCGGCTATCGTGGCTGGCCACGACGGGCGTTCCTTGCGC
AGCTGTGCTCGACGTTGTCACTGAAGCGGGAAGGGACTGGCTGCTATTGGGCGAAGTGCCGGGGCAGGAT
CTCCTGTCATCTCACCTTGCTCCTGCCGAGAAAGTATCCATCATGGCTGATGCAATGCGGCGGCTGCATA
CGCTTGATCCGGCTACCTGCCCATTCGACCACCAAGCGAAACATCGCATCGAGCGAGCACGTACTCGGAT
GGAAGCCGGTCTTGTCGATCAGGATGATCTGGACGAAGAGCATCAGGGGCTCGCGCCAGCCGAACTGTTC
GCCAGGCTCAAGGCGCGGATGCCCGACGGCGAGGATCTCGTCGTGACCCACGGCGATGCCTGCTTGCCGA
ATATCATGGTGGAAAATGGCCGCTTTTCTGGATTCATCGACTGTGGCCGGCTGGGTGTGGCGGACCGCTA
TCAGGACATAGCGTTGGCTACCCGTGATATTGCTGAAGAGCTTGGCGGCGAATGGGCTGACCGCTTCCTC
GTGCTTTACGGTATCGCCGCTCCCGATTCGCAGCGCATCGCCTTCTATCGCCTTCTTGACGAGTTCTTCT
AGTATGTAAGCCCTGTGCCTTCTAGTTGCCAGCCATCTGTTGTTTGCCCCTCCCCCGTGCCTTCCTTGAC
CCTGGAAGGTGCCACTCCCACTGTCCTTTCCTAATAAAATGAGGAAATTGCATCGCATTGTCTGAGTAGG
TGTCATTCTATTCTGGGGGGTGGGGTGGGGCAGGACAGCAAGGGGGAGGATTGGGAAGACAATAGCAGGC
ATGCTGGGGATGCGGTGGGCTCTATGGTTAATTAACCAGTCAAGTCAGCTACTTGGCGAGATCGACTTGT
CTGGGTTTCGACTACGCTCAGAATTGCGTCAGTCAAGTTCGATCTGGTCCTTGCTATTGCACCCGTTCTC
CGATTACGAGTTTCATTTAAATCATGTGAGCAAAAGGCCAGCAAAAGGCCAGGAACCGTAAAAAGGCCGC
GTTGCTGGCGTTTTTCCATAGGCTCCGCCCCCCTGACGAGCATCACAAAAATCGACGCTCAAGTCAGAGG
TGGCGAAACCCGACAGGACTATAAAGATACCAGGCGTTTCCCCCTGGAAGCTCCCTCGTGCGCTCTCCTG
TTCCGACCCTGCCGCTTACCGGATACCTGTCCGCCTTTCTCCCTTCGGGAAGCGTGGCGCTTTCTCATAG
CTCACGCTGTAGGTATCTCAGTTCGGTGTAGGTCGTTCGCTCCAAGCTGGGCTGTGTGCACGAACCCCCC
GTTCAGCCCGACCGCTGCGCCTTATCCGGTAACTATCGTCTTGAGTCCAACCCGGTAAGACACGACTTAT
CGCCACTGGCAGCAGCCACTGGTAACAGGATTAGCAGAGCGAGGTATGTAGGCGGTGCTACAGAGTTCTT
GAAGTGGTGGCCTAACTACGGCTACACTAGAAGAACAGTATTTGGTATCTGCGCTCTGCTGAAGCCAGTT
ACCTTCGGAAAAAGAGTTGGTAGCTCTTGATCCGGCAAACAAACCACCGCTGGTAGCGGTGGTTTTTTTG
TTTGCAAGCAGCAGATTACGCGCAGAAAAAAAGGATCTCAAGAAGATCCTTTGATCTTTTCTACGGGGTC
TGACGCTCAGTGGAACGAAAACTCACGTTAAGGGATTTTGGTCATGAGATTATCAAAAAGGATCTTCACC
TAGATCCTTTTAAATTAAAAATGAAGTTTTAAATCAATCTAAAGTATATATGAGTAAACTTGGTCTGACA
GTTACCAATGCTTAATCAGTGAGGCACCTATCTCAGCGATCTGTCTATTTCGTTCATCCATAGTTGCATT
TAAATTTCCGAACTCTCCAAGGCCCTCGTCGGAAAATCTTCAAACCTTTCGTCCGATCCATCTTGCAGGC
TACCTCTCGAACGAACTATCGCAAGTCTCTTGGCCGGCCTTGCGCCTTGGCTATTGCTTGGCAGCGCCTA
TCGCCAGGTATTACTCCAATCCCGAATATCCGAGATCGGGATCACCCGAGAGAAGTTCAACCTACATCCT
CAATCCCGATCTATCCGAGATCCGAGGAATATCGAAATCGGGGCGCGCCTGGTGTACCGAGAACGATCCT
CTCAGTGCGAGTCTCGACGATCCATATCGTTGCTTGGCAGTCAGCCAGTCGGAATCCAGCTTGGGACCCA
GGAAGTCCAATCGTCAGATATTGTACTCAAGCCTGGTCACGGCAGCGTACCGATCTGTTTAAACCTAGAT
ATTGATAGTCTGATCGGTCAACGTATAATCGAGTCCTAGCTTTTGCAAACATCTATCAAGAGACAGGATC
AGCAGGAGGCTTTCGCATGAGTATTCAACATTTCCGTGTCGCCCTTATTCCCTTTTTTGCGGCATTTTGC
CTTCCTGTTTTTGCTCACCCAGAAACGCTGGTGAAAGTAAAAGATGCTGAAGATCAGTTGGGTGCGCGAG
TGGGTTACATCGAACTGGATCTCAACAGCGGTAAGATCCTTGAGAGTTTTCGCCCCGAAGAACGCTTTCC
AATGATGAGCACTTTTAAAGTTCTGCTATGTGGCGCGGTATTATCCCGTATTGACGCCGGGCAAGAGCAA
CTCGGTCGCCGCATACACTATTCTCAGAATGACTTGGTTGAGTATTCACCAGTCACAGAAAAGCATCTTA
CGGATGGCATGACAGTAAGAGAATTATGCAGTGCTGCCATAACCATGAGTGATAACACTGCGGCCAACTT
ACTTCTGACAACGATTGGAGGACCGAAGGAGCTAACCGCTTTTTTGCACAACATGGGGGATCATGTAACT
CGCCTTGATCGTTGGGAACCGGAGCTGAATGAAGCCATACCAAACGACGAGCGTGACACCACGATGCCTG
TAGCAATGGCAACAACCTTGCGTAAACTATTAACTGGCGAACTACTTACTCTAGCTTCCCGGCAACAGTT
GATAGACTGGATGGAGGCGGATAAAGTTGCAGGACCACTTCTGCGCTCGGCCCTTCCGGCTGGCTGGTTT
ATTGCTGATAAATCTGGAGCCGGTGAGCGTGGGTCTCGCGGTATCATTGCAGCACTGGGGCCAGATGGTA
AGCCCTCCCGTATCGTAGTTATCTACACGACGGGGAGTCAGGCAACTATGGATGAACGAAATAGACAGAT
CGCTGAGATAGGTGCCTCACTGATTAAGCATTGGTAACCGATTCTAGGTGCATTGGCGCAGAAAAAAATG
CCTGATGCGACGCTGCGCGTCTTATACTCCCACATATGCCAGATTCAGCAACGGATACGGCTTCCCCAAC
TTGCCCACTTCCATACGTGTCCTCCTTACCAGAAATTTATCCTTAAGATCCCGAATCGTTTAAACTCGAC
TCTGGCTCTATCGAATCTCCGTCGTTTCGAGCTTACGCGAACAGCCGTGGCGCTCATTTGCTCGTCGGGC
ATCGAATCTCGTCAGCTATCGTCAGCTTACCTTTTTGGCAGCGATCGCGGCTCCCGACATCTTGGACCAT
TAGCTCCACAGGTATCTTCTTCCCTCTAGTGGTCATAACAGCAGCTTCAGCTACCTCTCAATTCAAAAAA
CCCCTCAAGACCCGTTTAGAGGCCCCAAGGGGTTATGCTATCAATCGTTGCGTTACACACACAAAAAACC
AACACACATCCATCTTCGATGGATAGCGATTTTATTATCTAACTGCTGATCGAGTGTAGCCAGATCTAGT
AATCAATTACGGGGTCATTAGTTCATAGCCCATATATGGAGTTCCGCGTTACATAACTTACGGTAAATGG
CCCGCCTGGCTGACCGCCCAACGACCCCCGCCCATTGACGTCAATAATGACGTATGTTCCCATAGTAACG
CCAATAGGGACTTTCCATTGACGTCAATGGGTGGAGTATTTACGGTAAACTGCCCACTTGGCAGTACATC
AAGTGTATCATATGCCAAGTACGCCCCCTATTGACGTCAATGACGGTAAATGGCCCGCCTGGCATTATGC
CCAGTACATGACCTTATGGGACTTTCCTACTTGGCAGTACATCTACGTATTAGTCATCGCTATTACCATG
CTGATGCGGTTTTGGCAGTACATCAATGGGCGTGGATAGCGGTTTGACTCACGGGGATTTCCAAGTCTCC
ACCCCATTGACGTCAATGGGAGTTTGTTTTGGCACCAAAATCAACGGGACTTTCCAAAATGTCGTAACAA
CTCCGCCCCATTGACGCAAATGGGCGGTAGGCGTGTACGGTGGGAGGTCTATATAAGCAGAGCTGGTTTA
GTGAACCGTCAGATCGCCTGGAGACGCCATCCACGCTGTTTTGACCTCCATAGAAGACACCGGGACCGAT
CCAGCCTCCCCTCGAAGCTTACATGTGGTACCGAGCTCGGATCCTGAGAACTTCAGGGTGAGTCTATGGG
ACCCTTGATGTTTTCTTTCCCCTTCTTTTCTATGGTTAAGTTCATGTCATAGGAAGGGGAGAAGTAACAG
GGTACACATATTGACCAAATCAGGGTAATTTTGCATTTGTAATTTTAAAAAATGCTTTCTTCTTTTAATA
TACTTTTTTGTTTATCTTATTTCTAATACTTTCCCTAATCTCTTTCTTTCAGGGCAATAATGATACAATG
TATCATGCCTCTTTGCACCATTCTAAAGAATAACAGTGATAATTTCTGGGTTAAGGCAATAGCAATATTT
CTGCATATAAATATTTCTGCATATAAATTGTAACTGATGTAAGAGGTTTCATATTGCTAATAGCAGCTAC
AATCCAGCTACCATTCTGCTTTTATTTTATGGTTGGGATAAGGCTGGATTATTCTGAGTCCAAGCTAGGC
CCTTTTGCTAATCATGTTCATACCTCTTATCTTCCTCCCACAGCTCCTGGGCAACGTGCTGGTCTGTGTG
CTGGCCCATCACTTTGGCAAAGGCGGCCGCC
Features (pLannotate 1.2.2; 21 found; start..end, strand, type, name):
      1..3765    +  CDS            S (sequence partly withheld): SPIKE_SARS2 - Experimental evidence at protein level: Swiss-Prot protein existence level 1. [Spike glycoprotein]: May down-regulate host tetherin (BST2) by lysosomal degradation, thereby counteracting its antiviral activity. From Severe acute respiratory syndrome coronavirus 2 (2019-nCoV) (SARS-CoV-2).
   3839..4427    +  misc_feature   WPRE: woodchuck hepatitis virus posttranscriptional regulatory element
   4480..4601    -  polyA_signal   SV40 poly(A) signal: SV40 polyadenylation signal
   4624..4693    -  CDS            large T antigen (fragment): large T antigen from SV40 (simian virus 40)
   4716..4762    +  terminator     T7 terminator: transcription terminator for bacteriophage T7 RNA polymerase
   4792..4928    +  terminator     rrnG terminator: transcription terminator from the E. coli ribosomal RNA rrnG operon (Albrechtsen et al., 1991)
   4973..5044    +  misc_feature   3' β-globin insulator: insulator downstream of the human β-globin locus (Farrell et al., 2002)
   5089..5285    +  promoter       SV40 promoter: SV40 early promoter
   5299..6090    +  CDS            neo: KKA2_KLEPN - Also known as kan, nptII. Experimental evidence at protein level: Swiss-Prot protein existence level 1. Resistance to kanamycin, neomycin, paromomycin, ribostamycin, butirosin and gentamicin B. From Klebsiella pneumoniae.
   6104..6328    +  polyA_signal   bGH poly(A) signal: bovine growth hormone polyadenylation signal
   6524..7112    -  rep_origin     ori: high-copy-number ColE1/pMB1/pBR322/pUC origin of replication
   7284..7348    -  CDS            bla(M) (fragment): β-lactamase lacking the signal sequence; bla(M); allows cytosolic expression of β-lactamase
   7858..8718    +  CDS            AmpR: β-lactamase; bla; confers resistance to ampicillin, carbenicillin, and related antibiotics
   8731..8867    +  terminator     rrnG terminator: transcription terminator from the E. coli ribosomal RNA rrnG operon (Albrechtsen et al., 1991)
   9019..9090    +  misc_feature   5' β-globin insulator: insulator upstream of the human β-globin locus (Farrell et al., 2002)
   9095..9141    -  terminator     T7 terminator: transcription terminator for bacteriophage T7 RNA polymerase
   9159..9207    -  polyA_signal   poly(A) signal: synthetic polyadenylation signal
   9288..9591    +  enhancer       CMV enhancer: human cytomegalovirus immediate early enhancer
   9664..9681    -  promoter       CMV promoter (fragment): human cytomegalovirus (CMV) immediate early promoter
   9744..9795    +  promoter       CMVd2 promoter: truncated human cytomegalovirus (CMV) immediate early promoter that yields moderately reduced expression relative to the full-length promoter
   9929..10404   +  intron         β-globin intron: internally truncated intron from human β-globin
