[The description below was written by a language model from this plasmid's Addgene catalogue record and pLannotate feature annotations shown in this document.]
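Description:
pTwist-SARS-CoV-2 Spike-deltaC18 L452R (CGT) T478K (AAA) is a mammalian expression plasmid of about 10.5 kb built on the Twist pTwist-CMV-BetaGlobin-WPRE-Neo backbone. It is maintained in E. coli through a high-copy ColE1/pUC-type origin and selected with ampicillin via the AmpR β-lactamase gene. A separate cassette, made up of the SV40 early promoter, the neo (nptII) coding sequence and a bGH polyadenylation signal, provides a marker for G418-type selection in mammalian cells. Bacterial terminators (T7, rrnG) and short β-globin insulator elements flank the expression units and help isolate them from read-through transcription.

The payload is the SARS-CoV-2 spike glycoprotein carrying the receptor-binding-domain substitutions L452R and T478K; the construct name gives the codons used for them (CGT and AAA). The name also indicates an 18-residue deletion at the C-terminus (deltaC18), and the annotated 3,765 nt open reading frame is consistent with a slightly shortened spike. Truncations of this cytoplasmic tail are commonly used to improve spike incorporation into pseudotyped particles.

The catalogue entry lists the promoter as CAG. The feature table instead shows a CMV enhancer, CMV promoter fragments and a truncated human β-globin intron upstream of the gene, which matches the backbone name rather than a classic CAG arrangement. Downstream, a WPRE boosts transcript stability and expression, and an SV40 poly(A) signal follows it, annotated on the reverse strand.

The stated purpose is to supply the variant spike as the envelope protein for pseudovirus production. According to the associated publication, this work concerns SARS-CoV-2 escape from vaccine-induced humoral immunity.
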