Addgene plasmid #212437: pTwist-SARS-CoV-2 Spike-deltaC18 L452R (CGT) T478K (AAA)
Purpose: Encodes SARS-CoV-2 spike L452R, T478K for pseudovirus production
Depositing lab: Alejandro Balazs. Depositing organization: Massachusetts General Hospital. Publication: Ongoing evolution of SARS-CoV-2 drives escape from mRNA vaccine-induced humoral immunity. Roederer AL, Cao Y, Denis KS, Sheehan ML, Li CJ, Lam EC, Gregory DJ, Poznansky MC, Iafrate AJ, Canaday DH, Gravenstein S, Garcia-Beltran WF, Balazs AB. medRxiv [Preprint]. 2024 Mar 7:2024.03.05.24303815. doi: 10.1101/2024.03.05.24303815. PubMed 38496628.
Backbone
  Vector backbone: pTwist-CMV-BetaGlobin-WPRE-Neo
  Backbone manufacturer: Twist
  Vector type: Mammalian Expression
Growth in bacteria
  Bacterial resistance: Ampicillin, 100 μg/mL
  Growth temperature: 37°C
  Growth strain: DH5alpha
  Copy number: High Copy
Gene/Insert
  Gene/Insert name: SARS-CoV-2 Spike L452R, T478K
  Species: Severe acute respiratory syndrome coronavirus 2
  Mutation: L452R, T478K
  Entrez Gene: S (a.k.a. GU280_gp02, spike glycoprotein)
  Promoter: CAG
  Cloning method: Ligation Independent Cloning
Terms and licenses: Academic/Nonprofit Terms; Industry Terms: Not Available to Industry
Depositor comments: Please visit https://www.medrxiv.org/content/10.1101/2024.03.05.24303815v1 for medRxiv preprint.
How to cite: pTwist-SARS-CoV-2 Spike-deltaC18 L452R (CGT) T478K (AAA) was a gift from Alejandro Balazs (Addgene plasmid # 212437 ; http://n2t.net/addgene:212437 ; RRID:Addgene_212437)
